Addgene plasmid #191970: pcDNA3.1-p15 Bid-KKAA-GFP
Purpose: Expression of the active p15 cBid KKAA mutant, chimera with GFP.
Depositing lab: Luca Scorrano. Depositing organization: University of Padua.
Backbone
  Vector backbone: pCDNA3.1
  Vector type: Mammalian Expression
Growth in bacteria
  Bacterial resistance: Ampicillin, 100 μg/mL
  Growth temperature: 37°C
  Growth strain: DH5alpha
  Copy number: High Copy
Gene/Insert
  Gene/Insert name: p15 - cBid KKAA
  Species: Other
  Mutation: KKAA: Lys 157 and Lys 158 into Ala
  Cloning method: Unknown
Terms and licenses: Academic/Nonprofit Terms; Industry Terms: Not Available to Industry
How to cite: pcDNA3.1-p15 Bid-KKAA-GFP was a gift from Luca Scorrano (Addgene plasmid # 191970 ; http://n2t.net/addgene:191970 ; RRID:Addgene_191970)
