[The description below was written by a language model from this plasmid's Addgene catalogue record and pLannotate feature annotations shown in this document.]
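Description:
pcDNA3.1-p15 Bid-KKAA-GFP is a mammalian expression plasmid of about 6.6 kb built on the pcDNA3.1 backbone. It is maintained in E. coli through a high-copy ColE1/pUC-type origin and selected with ampicillin via the β-lactamase gene. The backbone also carries an f1 origin for single-stranded DNA production. A neomycin phosphotransferase cassette, driven by the SV40 enhancer/early promoter and ended by the SV40 poly(A) signal, could support G418 selection of stably transfected mammalian cells. Several short annotated fragments (HIV-1 LTR, bom, ble, lacI, RSF ori and lac promoter/operator elements) look like backbone remnants or partial annotation matches rather than functional modules.

The payload is a fusion protein expressed from the human CMV immediate-early enhancer and promoter and terminated by the bovine growth hormone polyadenylation signal. The upstream coding region is annotated as a fragment matching mouse Bid, although the catalogue lists the species only as "Other". This fragment corresponds to p15, the truncated proteolytic product of Bid that promotes cytochrome c release from mitochondria and drives apoptosis. It carries the KKAA mutation, in which lysines 157 and 158 are replaced by alanines. Downstream of it lies a mammalian codon-optimized Cycle 3 GFP, placing the fluorescent protein at the C-terminus of the chimera. T7 and SP6 promoters flank the insert and could serve for in vitro transcription or sequencing.

The stated purpose is expression of the active p15 cBid KKAA mutant as a GFP chimera, which would let expression and localization be followed by fluorescence. The record does not describe the functional consequence of the lysine substitutions or the cloning method.
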