Features (pLannotate 1.2.2; 23 found; start..end, strand, type, name):
      1..589     -  rep_origin     ori: high-copy-number ColE1/pMB1/pBR322/pUC origin of replication
    760..1620    -  CDS            AmpR: β-lactamase; bla; confers resistance to ampicillin, carbenicillin, and related antibiotics
   1621..1725    -  promoter       AmpR promoter: bla
   1784..1836    -  misc_feature   bom (fragment): basis of mobility region from pBR322
   1991..2370    +  enhancer       CMV enhancer: human cytomegalovirus immediate early enhancer
   2371..2574    +  promoter       CMV promoter: human cytomegalovirus (CMV) immediate early promoter
   2570..2603    +  LTR            5' LTR (truncated) (fragment): truncated 5' long terminal repeat (LTR) from HIV-1
   2619..2637    +  promoter       T7 promoter: promoter for bacteriophage T7 RNA polymerase
   2732..3145    +  CDS            Bid (fragment): BID_MOUSE - Experimental evidence at protein level: Swiss-Prot protein existence level 1. Induces caspases and apoptosis. Counters the protective effect of Bcl-2. The major proteolytic product p15 BID allows the release of cytochrome c. From Mus musculus (Mouse).
   3170..3889    +  CDS            Cycle 3 GFP: Cycle 3 GFP (Crameri et al., 1996) mammalian codon-optimized
   3943..3961    -  promoter       SP6 promoter: promoter for bacteriophage SP6 RNA polymerase
   3987..4211    +  polyA_signal   bGH poly(A) signal: bovine growth hormone polyadenylation signal
   4215..4236    +  promoter       SV40 promoter (fragment): SV40 enhancer and early promoter
   4257..4685    +  rep_origin     f1 ori (sequence partly withheld): f1 bacteriophage origin of replication; arrow indicates direction of (+) strand synthesis
   4699..5028    +  promoter       SV40 promoter: SV40 enhancer and early promoter
   5095..5886    +  CDS            neo: KKA2_KLEPN - Also known as kan, nptII. Experimental evidence at protein level: Swiss-Prot protein existence level 1. Resistance to kanamycin, neomycin, paromomycin, ribostamycin, butirosin and gentamicin B. From Klebsiella pneumoniae.
   5910..6068    +  CDS            ble (fragment): BLE_KLEPN - Experimental evidence at protein level: Swiss-Prot protein existence level 1. Binding protein with a strong affinity to the bleomycin family of antibiotics. Binds to CL990; an antimitotic-antibiotic compound. From Klebsiella pneumoniae.
   6063..6184    +  polyA_signal   SV40 poly(A) signal: SV40 polyadenylation signal
   6257..6273    -  protein_bind   lac operator: The lac repressor binds to the lac operator to inhibit transcription in E. coli. This inhibition can be relieved by adding lactose or isopropyl-β-D-thiogalactopyranoside (IPTG). lac repressor encoded by lacI
   6281..6311    -  promoter       lac promoter: promoter for the E. coli lac operon
   6326..6347    -  protein_bind   CAP binding site: CAP binding activates transcription in the presence of cAMP. E. coli catabolite activator protein
   6360..6452    -  CDS            lacI (fragment): lac repressor; lacI; The lac repressor binds to the lac operator to inhibit transcription in E. coli. This inhibition can be relieved by adding lactose or isopropyl-β-D-thiogalactopyranoside (IPTG).
   6454..6587    -  rep_origin     RSF ori (fragment): Plasmids containing the RSF 1030 origin of replication can be propagated in E. coli cells that contain additional plasmids with compatible origins.
>Addgene plasmid #191970 | pcDNA3.1-p15 Bid-KKAA-GFP | addgene full sequence | sequence record 379644 | Addgene NGS Result
TTTCCATAGGCTCCGCCCCCCTGACGAGCATCACAAAAATCGACGCTCAAGTCAGAGGTGGCGAAACCCG
ACAGGACTATAAAGATACCAGGCGTTTCCCCCTGGAAGCTCCCTCGTGCGCTCTCCTGTTCCGACCCTGC
CGCTTACCGGATACCTGTCCGCCTTTCTCCCTTCGGGAAGCGTGGCGCTTTCTCATAGCTCACGCTGTAG
GTATCTCAGTTCGGTGTAGGTCGTTCGCTCCAAGCTGGGCTGTGTGCACGAACCCCCCGTTCAGCCCGAC
CGCTGCGCCTTATCCGGTAACTATCGTCTTGAGTCCAACCCGGTAAGACACGACTTATCGCCACTGGCAG
CAGCCACTGGTAACAGGATTAGCAGAGCGAGGTATGTAGGCGGTGCTACAGAGTTCTTGAAGTGGTGGCC
TAACTACGGCTACACTAGAAGAACAGTATTTGGTATCTGCGCTCTGCTGAAGCCAGTTACCTTCGGAAAA
AGAGTTGGTAGCTCTTGATCCGGCAAACAAACCACCGCTGGTAGCGGTGGTTTTTTTGTTTGCAAGCAGC
AGATTACGCGCAGAAAAAAAGGATCTCAAGAAGATCCTTTGATCTTTTCTACGGGGTCTGACGCTCAGTG
GAACGAAAACTCACGTTAAGGGATTTTGGTCATGAGATTATCAAAAAGGATCTTCACCTAGATCCTTTTA
AATTAAAAATGAAGTTTTAAATCAATCTAAAGTATATATGAGTAAACTTGGTCTGACAGTTACCAATGCT
TAATCAGTGAGGCACCTATCTCAGCGATCTGTCTATTTCGTTCATCCATAGTTGCCTGACTCCCCGTCGT
GTAGATAACTACGATACGGGAGGGCTTACCATCTGGCCCCAGTGCTGCAATGATACCGCGAGACCCACGC
TCACCGGCTCCAGATTTATCAGCAATAAACCAGCCAGCCGGAAGGGCCGAGCGCAGAAGTGGTCCTGCAA
CTTTATCCGCCTCCATCCAGTCTATTAATTGTTGCCGGGAAGCTAGAGTAAGTAGTTCGCCAGTTAATAG
TTTGCGCAACGTTGTTGCCATTGCTACAGGCATCGTGGTGTCACGCTCGTCGTTTGGTATGGCTTCATTC
AGCTCCGGTTCCCAACGATCAAGGCGAGTTACATGATCCCCCATGTTGTGCAAAAAAGCGGTTAGCTCCT
TCGGTCCTCCGATCGTTGTCAGAAGTAAGTTGGCCGCAGTGTTATCACTCATGGTTATGGCAGCACTGCA
TAATTCTCTTACTGTCATGCCATCCGTAAGATGCTTTTCTGTGACTGGTGAGTACTCAACCAAGTCATTC
TGAGAATAGTGTATGCGGCGACCGAGTTGCTCTTGCCCGGCGTCAATACGGGATAATACCGCGCCACATA
GCAGAACTTTAAAAGTGCTCATCATTGGAAAACGTTCTTCGGGGCGAAAACTCTCAAGGATCTTACCGCT
GTTGAGATCCAGTTCGATGTAACCCACTCGTGCACCCAACTGATCTTCAGCATCTTTTACTTTCACCAGC
GTTTCTGGGTGAGCAAAAACAGGAAGGCAAAATGCCGCAAAAAAGGGAATAAGGGCGACACGGAAATGTT
GAATACTCATACTCTTCCTTTTTCAATATTATTGAAGCATTTATCAGGGTTATTGTCTCATGAGCGGATA
CATATTTGAATGTATTTAGAAAAATAAACAAATAGGGGTTCCGCGCACATTTCCCCGAAAAGTGCCACCT
GACGTCGACGGATCGGGAGATCTCCCGATCCCCTATGGTGCACTCTCAGTACAATCTGCTCTGATGCCGC
ATAGTTAAGCCAGTATCTGCTCCCTGCTTGTGTGTTGGAGGTCGCTGAGTAGTGCGCGAGCAAAATTTAA
GCTACAACAAGGCAAGGCTTGACCGACAATTGCATGAAGAATCTGCTTAGGGTTAGGCGTTTTGCGCTGC
TTCGCGATGTACGGGCCAGATATACGCGTTGACATTGATTATTGACTAGTTATTAATAGTAATCAATTAC
GGGGTCATTAGTTCATAGCCCATATATGGAGTTCCGCGTTACATAACTTACGGTAAATGGCCCGCCTGGC
TGACCGCCCAACGACCCCCGCCCATTGACGTCAATAATGACGTATGTTCCCATAGTAACGCCAATAGGGA
CTTTCCATTGACGTCAATGGGTGGAGTATTTACGGTAAACTGCCCACTTGGCAGTACATCAAGTGTATCA
TATGCCAAGTACGCCCCCTATTGACGTCAATGACGGTAAATGGCCCGCCTGGCATTATGCCCAGTACATG
ACCTTATGGGACTTTCCTACTTGGCAGTACATCTACGTATTAGTCATCGCTATTACCATGGTGATGCGGT
TTTGGCAGTACATCAATGGGCGTGGATAGCGGTTTGACTCACGGGGATTTCCAAGTCTCCACCCCATTGA
CGTCAATGGGAGTTTGTTTTGGCACCAAAATCAACGGGACTTTCCAAAATGTCGTAACAACTCCGCCCCA
TTGACGCAAATGGGCGGTAGGCGTGTACGGTGGGAGGTCTATATAAGCAGAGCTCTCTGGCTAACTAGAG
AACCCACTGCTTACTGGCTTATCGAAATTAATACGACTCACTATAGGGAGACCCAAGCTTGGTACCGAGC
TCGGATCCACTAGTAACGGCCGCCAGTGTGCTGGAATTCTGCAGATATCCATCACACTGGCGGCCGCCGC
CACCATGGGCAGCCAGGCCAGCCGCTCCTTCAACCAAGGAAGAATAGAGCCAGATTCTGAAAGTCAGGAA
GAAATCATCCACAACATTGCCAGACATCTCGCCCAAATAGGCGATGAGATGGACCACAACATCCAGCCCA
CACTGGTGAGACAGCTAGCCGCACAGTTCATGAATGGCAGCCTGTCGGAGGAAGACAAAAGGAACTGCCT
GGCCAAAGCCCTTGATGAGGTGAAGACAGCCTTCCCCAGAGACATGGAGAACGACAAGGCCATGCTGATA
ATGACAATGCTGTTGGCCGCCGCCGTGGCCAGTCACGCACCATCTTTGCTCCGTGATGTCTTCCACACGA
CTGTCAACTTTATTAACCAGAACCTATTCTCCTATGTGAGGAACTTGGTTAGAAACGAGATGGACCAAGG
GCAATTCTGCAGATCTAGAATGGCTAGCAAAGGAGAAGAACTTTTCACTGGAGTTGTCCCAATTCTTGTT
GAATTAGATGGTGATGTTAATGGGCACAAATTTTCTGTCAGTGGAGAGGGTGAAGGTGATGCTACATACG
GAAAGCTTACCCTTAAATTTATTTGCACTACTGGAAAACTACCTGTTCCATGGCCAACACTTGTCACTAC
TTTCTCTTATGGTGTTCAATGCTTTTCCCGTTATCCGGATCATATGAAACGGCATGACTTTTTCAAGAGT
GCCATGCCCGAAGGTTATGTACAGGAACGCACTATATCTTTCAAAGATGACGGGAACTACAAGACGCGTG
CTGAAGTCAAGTTTGAAGGTGATACCCTTGTTAATCGTATCGAGTTAAAAGGTATTGATTTTAAAGAAGA
TGGAAACATTCTCGGACACAAACTCGAGTACAACTATAACTCACACAATGTATACATCACGGCAGACAAA
CAAAAGAATGGAATCAAAGCTAACTTCAAAATTCGCCACAACATTGAAGATGGATCCGTTCAACTAGCAG
ACCATTATCAACAAAATACTCCAATTGGCGATGGCCCTGTCCTTTTACCAGACAACCATTACCTGTCGAC
ACAATCTGCCCTTTCGAAAGATCCCAACGAAAAGCGTGACCACATGGTCCTTCTTGAGTTTGTAACTGCT
GCTGGGATTACACATGGCATGGATGAGCTCTACAAATAATGAATTATCCAGCACAGTGGCGGCCGCTCGA
GCATGCATCTAGAGGGCCCTATTCTATAGTGTCACCTAAATGCTAGAGCTCGCTGATCAGCCTCGACTGT
GCCTTCTAGTTGCCAGCCATCTGTTGTTTGCCCCTCCCCCGTGCCTTCCTTGACCCTGGAAGGTGCCACT
CCCACTGTCCTTTCCTAATAAAATGAGGAAATTGCATCGCATTGTCTGAGTAGGTGTCATTCTATTCTGG
GGGGTGGGGTGGGGCAGGACAGCAAGGGGGAGGATTGGGAAGACAATAGCAGGCATGCTGGGGATGCGGT
GGGCTCTATGGCTTCTGAGGCGGAAAGAACCAGCTGGGGCTCTAGGGGGTATCCCC
[124 nt withheld, positions 4257-4380]
C
[91 nt withheld, positions 4382-4472]
A
[49 nt withheld, positions 4474-4522]
CCTTTGACGTTGGAGTCCACGTTCTTT
[37 nt withheld, positions 4550-4586]
ACCCTATCTCGGTCTATTCTTTTGATTTATAAGGGATTTTGCCGATTTCGGCCTATTGGTTAAAAAATGA
GCTGATTTAACAAAAATTTAACGCGAATTAATTCTGTGGAATGTGTGTCAGTTAGGGTGTGGAAAGTCCC
CAGGCTCCCCAGCAGGCAGAAGTATGCAAAGCATGCATCTCAATTAGTCAGCAACCAGGTGTGGAAAGTC
CCCAGGCTCCCCAGCAGGCAGAAGTATGCAAAGCATGCATCTCAATTAGTCAGCAACCATAGTCCCGCCC
CTAACTCCGCCCATCCCGCCCCTAACTCCGCCCAGTTCCGCCCATTCTCCGCCCCATGGCTGACTAATTT
TTTTTATTTATGCAGAGGCCGAGGCCGCCTCTGCCTCTGAGCTATTCCAGAAGTAGTGAGGAGGCTTTTT
TGGAGGCCTAGGCTTTTGCAAAAAGCTCCCGGGAGCTTGTATATCCATTTTCGGATCTGATCAAGAGACA
GGATGAGGATCGTTTCGCATGATTGAACAAGATGGATTGCACGCAGGTTCTCCGGCCGCTTGGGTGGAGA
GGCTATTCGGCTATGACTGGGCACAACAGACAATCGGCTGCTCTGATGCCGCCGTGTTCCGGCTGTCAGC
GCAGGGGCGCCCGGTTCTTTTTGTCAAGACCGACCTGTCCGGTGCCCTGAATGAACTGCAGGACGAGGCA
GCGCGGCTATCGTGGCTGGCCACGACGGGCGTTCCTTGCGCAGCTGTGCTCGACGTTGTCACTGAAGCGG
GAAGGGACTGGCTGCTATTGGGCGAAGTGCCGGGGCAGGATCTCCTGTCATCTCACCTTGCTCCTGCCGA
GAAAGTATCCATCATGGCTGATGCAATGCGGCGGCTGCATACGCTTGATCCGGCTACCTGCCCATTCGAC
CACCAAGCGAAACATCGCATCGAGCGAGCACGTACTCGGATGGAAGCCGGTCTTGTCGATCAGGATGATC
TGGACGAAGAGCATCAGGGGCTCGCGCCAGCCGAACTGTTCGCCAGGCTCAAGGCGCGCATGCCCGACGG
CGAGGATCTCGTCGTGACCCATGGCGATGCCTGCTTGCCGAATATCATGGTGGAAAATGGCCGCTTTTCT
GGATTCATCGACTGTGGCCGGCTGGGTGTGGCGGACCGCTATCAGGACATAGCGTTGGCTACCCGTGATA
TTGCTGAAGAGCTTGGCGGCGAATGGGCTGACCGCTTCCTCGTGCTTTACGGTATCGCCGCTCCCGATTC
GCAGCGCATCGCCTTCTATCGCCTTCTTGACGAGTTCTTCTGAGCGGGACTCTGGGGTTCGAAATGACCG
ACCAAGCGACGCCCAACCTGCCATCACGAGATTTCGATTCCACCGCCGCCTTCTATGAAAGGTTGGGCTT
CGGAATCGTTTTCCGGGACGCCGGCTGGATGATCCTCCAGCGCGGGGATCTCATGCTGGAGTTCTTCGCC
CACCCCAACTTGTTTATTGCAGCTTATAATGGTTACAAATAAAGCAATAGCATCACAAATTTCACAAATA
AAGCATTTTTTTCACTGCATTCTAGTTGTGGTTTGTCCAAACTCATCAATGTATCTTATCATGTCTGTAT
ACCGTCGACCTCTAGCTAGAGCTTGGCGTAATCATGGTCATAGCTGTTTCCTGTGTGAAATTGTTATCCG
CTCACAATTCCACACAACATACGAGCCGGAAGCATAAAGTGTAAAGCCTGGGGTGCCTAATGAGTGAGCT
AACTCACATTAATTGCGTTGCGCTCACTGCCCGCTTTCCAGTCGGGAAACCTGTCGTGCCAGCTGCATTA
ATGAATCGGCCAACGCGCGGGGAGAGGCGGTTTGCGTATTGGGCGCTCTTCCGCTTCCTCGCTCACTGAC
TCGCTGCGCTCGGTCGTTCGGCTGCGGCGAGCGGTATCAGCTCACTCAAAGGCGGTAATACGGTTATCCA
CAGAATCAGGGGATAACGCAGGAAAGAACATGTGAGCAAAAGGCCAGCAAAAGGCCAGGAACCGTAAAAA
GGCCGCGTTGCTGGCGTT
